>Addgene plasmid #66391 | GRM6-Tango | addgene full sequence | sequence record 456583 | Addgene NGS Result
GACGGATCGGGAGATCTCCCGATCCCCTATGGTGCACTCTCAGTACAATCTGCTCTGATGCCGCATAGTT
AAGCCAGTATCTGCTCCCTGCTTGTGTGTTGGAGGTCGCTGAGTAGTGCGCGAGCAAAATTTAAGCTACA
ACAAGGCAAGGCTTGACCGACAATTGCATGAAGAATCTGCTTAGGGTTAGGCGTTTTGCGCTGCTTCGCG
ATGTACGGGCCAGATATACGCGTTGACATTGATTATTGACTAGTTATTAATAGTAATCAATTACGGGGTC
ATTAGTTCATAGCCCATATATGGAGTTCCGCGTTACATAACTTACGGTAAATGGCCCGCCTGGCTGACCG
CCCAACGACCCCCGCCCATTGACGTCAATAATGACGTATGTTCCCATAGTAACGCCAATAGGGACTTTCC
ATTGACGTCAATGGGTGGAGTATTTACGGTAAACTGCCCACTTGGCAGTACATCAAGTGTATCATATGCC
AAGTACGCCCCCTATTGACGTCAATGACGGTAAATGGCCCGCCTGGCATTATGCCCAGTACATGACCTTA
TGGGACTTTCCTACTTGGCAGTACATCTACGTATTAGTCATCGCTATTACCATGGTGATGCGGTTTTGGC
AGTACATCAATGGGCGTGGATAGCGGTTTGACTCACGGGGATTTCCAAGTCTCCACCCCATTGACGTCAA
TGGGAGTTTGTTTTGGCACCAAAATCAACGGGACTTTCCAAAATGTCGTAACAACTCCGCCCCATTGACG
CAAATGGGCGGTAGGCGTGTACGGTGGGAGGTCTATATAAGCAGAGCTCTCTGGCTAACTAGAGAACCCA
CTGCTTACTGGCTTATCGAAATTAATACGACTCACTATAGGGAGACCCAAGCTGGCTAGCGTTTAAACTT
AAGCTTGGTACCGAGCTCGGATCCACTAGTCCAGTGTGGTGGAATTCTGCAGATATCCAGCACAGTGGCG
GCCGCGCCACCATGAAGACGATCATCGCCCTGAGCTACATCTTCTGCCTGGTATTCGCCGACTACAAGGA
CGATGATGACGCCAGCATCGATATGGCTCGGCCTCGGAGGGCAAGAGAACCCCTGCTGGTGGCCCTTTTG
CCTCTGGCTTGGTTGGCGCAAGCCGGACTCGCCAGGGCCGCTGGAAGCGTCAGGCTGGCTGGAGGCTTGA
CCCTCGGAGGACTGTTCCCCGTGCATGCAAGAGGCGCAGCTGGGAGGGCCTGCGGACAGCTGAAAAAGGA
ACAGGGAGTGCATAGATTGGAGGCGATGCTGTATGCTCTCGACAGGGTGAATGCCGACCCCGAACTGCTG
CCCGGGGTGCGGCTGGGGGCCCGACTGCTGGATACCTGCAGCCGAGATACTTACGCACTGGAGCAAGCCC
TTAGCTTCGTGCAGGCCCTGATCAGAGGCAGAGGTGATGGAGACGAGGTGGGAGTTAGATGCCCCGGCGG
GGTGCCCCCACTTAGACCTGCTCCCCCCGAGAGGGTGGTGGCCGTGGTGGGCGCTTCCGCTTCCTCTGTC
TCCATTATGGTGGCAAATGTACTTCGCCTGTTTGCAATCCCCCAAATTTCCTACGCATCCACGGCCCCCG
AATTGTCTGATTCTACTAGGTACGACTTCTTCAGTCGAGTGGTACCCCCTGATAGCTACCAGGCACAGGC
AATGGTGGATATTGTCAGGGCATTGGGGTGGAACTACGTGAGTACTCTGGCCTCTGAGGGCAACTACGGT
GAGTCAGGGGTAGAGGCCTTCGTACAAATTTCACGGGAGGCCGGGGGAGTGTGCATCGCCCAGTCAATCA
AGATACCACGAGAGCCCAAACCAGGAGAGTTCAGCAAAGTGATTCGGCGGCTGATGGAAACCCCTAATGC
TCGGGGCATCATCATCTTTGCCAACGAAGACGATATCCGAAGGGTGCTGGAAGCAGCTCGCCAAGCGAAC
CTGACCGGCCATTTCCTGTGGGTTGGATCCGATAGCTGGGGGGCAAAAACAAGTCCAATCTTGTCCTTGG
AGGATGTAGCCGTCGGGGCAATTACAATCCTCCCGAAGCGAGCAAGTATTGATGGGTTTGATCAGTACTT
CATGACCAGGTCCCTTGAAAATAATCGCCGCAATATTTGGTTCGCAGAGTTCTGGGAAGAAAATTTTAAC
TGCAAGCTGACCAGTAGCGGCACCCAATCTGATGACAGTACCAGAAAATGCACCGGCGAGGAACGGATTG
GACGAGATTCTACCTACGAGCAAGAGGGCAAGGTCCAGTTCGTGATCGACGCCGTGTACGCTATAGCTCA
CGCCCTGCACAGCATGCATCAGGCACTGTGCCCCGGACACACCGGCCTTTGTCCAGCCATGGAGCCCACT
GATGGGCGGATGCTCCTGCAGTATATTAGAGCTGTGCGATTCAACGGCTCCGCGGGAACCCCAGTGATGT
TCAACGAAAATGGGGATGCCCCTGGAAGGTACGATATCTTTCAGTATCAGGCCACCAATGGATCCGCCTC
CAGCGGGGGATATCAGGCGGTGGGGCAATGGGCCGAGACGCTCCGCCTCGATGTGGAGGCATTGCAGTGG
AGTGGCGATCCCCACGAGGTGCCTAGCAGCTTGTGTTCATTGCCTTGTGGGCCAGGCGAACGCAAAAAGA
TGGTAAAAGGGGTCCCTTGCTGCTGGCACTGCGAAGCTTGTGATGGGTACAGATTCCAAGTGGACGAGTT
TACATGCGAAGCATGTCCAGGCGACATGCGCCCGACTCCAAACCACACCGGCTGTCGGCCTACGCCTGTG
GTTAGACTGTCATGGAGTTCCCCCTGGGCAGCTCCTCCACTTCTGCTTGCGGTATTGGGGATTGTGGCCA
CGACGACGGTGGTTGCAACTTTCGTCCGCTATAACAACACACCGATCGTGAGAGCCTCCGGCCGCGAACT
GTCATACGTTTTGCTTACTGGAATATTCTTGATCTACGCTATTACCTTTCTGATGGTGGCCGAACCAGGA
GCCGCCGTGTGTGCCGCTAGACGACTGTTTCTCGGCTTGGGAACCACACTGAGCTACTCAGCCCTGCTCA
CCAAGACTAACAGAATATACAGAATCTTCGAACAGGGAAAGCGCTCAGTAACACCACCACCCTTTATCAG
CCCCACTAGCCAGCTGGTCATTACTTTTAGTTTGACCTCATTGCAAGTGGTCGGAATGATTGCTTGGCTG
GGTGCTAGACCACCGCACAGCGTCATTGACTATGAAGAGCAACGAACAGTGGATCCCGAGCAGGCGCGGG
GGGTCCTGAAGTGTGACATGAGCGACCTTTCTCTCATAGGTTGCCTCGGCTATAGCCTGCTCTTGATGGT
CACTTGCACCGTCTATGCCATCAAGGCTAGGGGCGTTCCAGAGACATTCAATGAAGCCAAGCCCATTGGC
TTCACCATGTATACCACATGCATTATTTGGCTGGCATTCGTTCCAATCTTTTTTGGGACCGCCCAGTCCG
CCGAGAAGATCTACATCCAGACTACCACTCTCACCGTGAGCTTGTCCCTCAGTGCCTCCGTATCACTTGG
GATGCTCTATGTGCCCAAGACGTATGTTATTTTGTTCCACCCAGAGCAGAACGTGCAGAAGAGAAAACGC
TCCCTGAAAGCCACCTCAACGGTCGCCGCGCCTCCTAAAGGAGAAGATGCCGAGGCCCACAAAATCGATA
CCGGTGGACGCACCCCACCCAGCCTGGGTCCCCAAGATGAGTCCTGCACCACCGCCAGCTCCTCCCTGGC
CAAGGACACTTCATCGACCGGTGAGAACCTGTACTTCCAGCTAAGATTAGATAAAAGTAAAGTGATTAAC
AGCGCATTAGAGCTGCTTAATGAGGTCGGAATCGAAGGTTTAACAACCCGTAAACTCGCCCAGAAGCTAG
GTGTAGAGCAGCCTACATTGTATTGGCATGTAAAAAATAAGCGGGCTTTGCTCGACGCCTTAGCCATTGA
GATGTTAGATAGGCACCATACTCACTTTTGCCCTTTAGAAGGGGAAAGCTGGCAAGATTTTTTACGTAAT
AACGCTAAAAGTTTTAGATGTGCTTTACTAAGTCATCGCGATGGAGCAAAAGTACATTTAGGTACACGGC
CTACAGAAAAACAGTATGAAACTCTCGAAAATCAATTAGCCTTTTTATGCCAACAAGGTTTTTCACTAGA
GAATGCATTATATGCACTCAGCGCTGTGGGGCATTTTACTTTAGGTTGCGTATTGGAAGATCAAGAGCAT
CAAGTCGCTAAAGAAGAAAGGGAAACACCTACTACTGATAGTATGCCGCCATTATTACGACAAGCTATCG
AATTATTTGATCACCAAGGTGCAGAGCCAGCCTTCTTATTCGGCCTTGAATTGATCATATGCGGATTAGA
AAAACAACTTAAATGTGAAAGTGGGTCCGCGTACAGCCGCGCGCGTACGAAAAACAATTACGGGTCTACC
ATCGAGGGCCTGCTCGATCTCCCGGACGACGACGCCCCCGAAGAGGCGGGGCTGGCGGCTCCGCGCCTGT
CCTTTCTCCCCGCGGGACACACGCGCAGACTGTCGACGGCCCCCCCGACCGATGTCAGCCTGGGGGACGA
GCTCCACTTAGACGGCGAGGACGTGGCGATGGCGCATGCCGACGCGCTAGACGATTTCGATCTGGACATG
TTGGGGGACGGGGATTCCCCGGGTCCGGGATTTACCCCCCACGACTCCGCCCCCTACGGCGCTCTGGATA
TGGCCGACTTCGAGTTTGAGCAGATGTTTACCGATGCCCTTGGAATTGACGAGTACGGTGGGTAGTCTAG
AGGGCCCGTTTAAACCCGCTGATCAGCCTCGACTGTGCCTTCTAGTTGCCAGCCATCTGTTGTTTGCCCC
TCCCCCGTGCCTTCCTTGACCCTGGAAGGTGCCACTCCCACTGTCCTTTCCTAATAAAATGAGGAAATTG
CATCGCATTGTCTGAGTAGGTGTCATTCTATTCTGGGGGGTGGGGTGGGGCAGGACAGCAAGGGGGAGGA
TTGGGAAGACAATAGCAGGCATGCTGGGGATGCGGTGGGCTCTATGGCTTCTGAGGCGGAAAGAACCAGC
TGGGGCTCTAGGGGGTATCCCC
[124 nt withheld, positions 5133-5256]
C
[91 nt withheld, positions 5258-5348]
A
[49 nt withheld, positions 5350-5398]
CCTTTGACGTTGGAGTCCACGTTCTTT
[37 nt withheld, positions 5426-5462]
ACCCTATCTCGGTCTATTCTTTTGATTTATAAGGGATTTTGCCGATTTCGGCCTATTGGTTAAAAAATGA
GCTGATTTAACAAAAATTTAACGCGAATTAATTCTGTGGAATGTGTGTCAGTTAGGGTGTGGAAAGTCCC
CAGGCTCCCCAGCAGGCAGAAGTATGCAAAGCATGCATCTCAATTAGTCAGCAACCAGGTGTGGAAAGTC
CCCAGGCTCCCCAGCAGGCAGAAGTATGCAAAGCATGCATCTCAATTAGTCAGCAACCATAGTCCCGCCC
CTAACTCCGCCCATCCCGCCCCTAACTCCGCCCAGTTCCGCCCATTCTCCGCCCCATGGCTGACTAATTT
TTTTTATTTATGCAGAGGCCGAGGCCGCCTCTGCCTCTGAGCTATTCCAGAAGTAGTGAGGAGGCTTTTT
TGGAGGCCTAGGCTTTTGCAAAAAGCTCCCGGGAGCTTGTATATCCATTTTCGGATCTGATCAAGAGACA
GGATGAGGATCGTTTCGCATGATTGAACAAGATGGATTGCACGCAGGTTCTCCGGCCGCTTGGGTGGAGA
GGCTATTCGGCTATGACTGGGCACAACAGACAATCGGCTGCTCTGATGCCGCCGTGTTCCGGCTGTCAGC
GCAGGGGCGCCCGGTTCTTTTTGTCAAGACCGACCTGTCCGGTGCCCTGAATGAACTGCAGGACGAGGCA
GCGCGGCTATCGTGGCTGGCCACGACGGGCGTTCCTTGCGCAGCTGTGCTCGACGTTGTCACTGAAGCGG
GAAGGGACTGGCTGCTATTGGGCGAAGTGCCGGGGCAGGATCTCCTGTCATCTCACCTTGCTCCTGCCGA
GAAAGTATCCATCATGGCTGATGCAATGCGGCGGCTGCATACGCTTGATCCGGCTACCTGCCCATTCGAC
CACCAAGCGAAACATCGCATCGAGCGAGCACGTACTCGGATGGAAGCCGGTCTTGTCGATCAGGATGATC
TGGACGAAGAGCATCAGGGGCTCGCGCCAGCCGAACTGTTCGCCAGGCTCAAGGCGCGCATGCCCGACGG
CGAGGATCTCGTCGTGACCCATGGCGATGCCTGCTTGCCGAATATCATGGTGGAAAATGGCCGCTTTTCT
GGATTCATCGACTGTGGCCGGCTGGGTGTGGCGGACCGCTATCAGGACATAGCGTTGGCTACCCGTGATA
TTGCTGAAGAGCTTGGCGGCGAATGGGCTGACCGCTTCCTCGTGCTTTACGGTATCGCCGCTCCCGATTC
GCAGCGCATCGCCTTCTATCGCCTTCTTGACGAGTTCTTCTGAGCGGGACTCTGGGGTTCGAAATGACCG
ACCAAGCGACGCCCAACCTGCCATCACGAGATTTCGATTCCACCGCCGCCTTCTATGAAAGGTTGGGCTT
CGGAATCGTTTTCCGGGACGCCGGCTGGATGATCCTCCAGCGCGGGGATCTCATGCTGGAGTTCTTCGCC
CACCCCAACTTGTTTATTGCAGCTTATAATGGTTACAAATAAAGCAATAGCATCACAAATTTCACAAATA
AAGCATTTTTTTCACTGCATTCTAGTTGTGGTTTGTCCAAACTCATCAATGTATCTTATCATGTCTGTAT
ACCGTCGACCTCTAGCTAGAGCTTGGCGTAATCATGGTCATAGCTGTTTCCTGTGTGAAATTGTTATCCG
CTCACAATTCCACACAACATACGAGCCGGAAGCATAAAGTGTAAAGCCTGGGGTGCCTAATGAGTGAGCT
AACTCACATTAATTGCGTTGCGCTCACTGCCCGCTTTCCAGTCGGGAAACCTGTCGTGCCAGCTGCATTA
ATGAATCGGCCAACGCGCGGGGAGAGGCGGTTTGCGTATTGGGCGCTCTTCCGCTTCCTCGCTCACTGAC
TCGCTGCGCTCGGTCGTTCGGCTGCGGCGAGCGGTATCAGCTCACTCAAAGGCGGTAATACGGTTATCCA
CAGAATCAGGGGATAACGCAGGAAAGAACATGTGAGCAAAAGGCCAGCAAAAGGCCAGGAACCGTAAAAA
GGCCGCGTTGCTGGCGTTTTTCCATAGGCTCCGCCCCCCTGACGAGCATCACAAAAATCGACGCTCAAGT
CAGAGGTGGCGAAACCCGACAGGACTATAAAGATACCAGGCGTTTCCCCCTGGAAGCTCCCTCGTGCGCT
CTCCTGTTCCGACCCTGCCGCTTACCGGATACCTGTCCGCCTTTCTCCCTTCGGGAAGCGTGGCGCTTTC
TCATAGCTCACGCTGTAGGTATCTCAGTTCGGTGTAGGTCGTTCGCTCCAAGCTGGGCTGTGTGCACGAA
CCCCCCGTTCAGCCCGACCGCTGCGCCTTATCCGGTAACTATCGTCTTGAGTCCAACCCGGTAAGACACG
ACTTATCGCCACTGGCAGCAGCCACTGGTAACAGGATTAGCAGAGCGAGGTATGTAGGCGGTGCTACAGA
GTTCTTGAAGTGGTGGCCTAACTACGGCTACACTAGAAGAACAGTATTTGGTATCTGCGCTCTGCTGAAG
CCAGTTACCTTCGGAAAAAGAGTTGGTAGCTCTTGATCCGGCAAACAAACCACCGCTGGTAGCGGTGGTT
TTTTTGTTTGCAAGCAGCAGATTACGCGCAGAAAAAAAGGATCTCAAGAAGATCCTTTGATCTTTTCTAC
GGGGTCTGACGCTCAGTGGAACGAAAACTCACGTTAAGGGATTTTGGTCATGAGATTATCAAAAAGGATC
TTCACCTAGATCCTTTTAAATTAAAAATGAAGTTTTAAATCAATCTAAAGTATATATGAGTAAACTTGGT
CTGACAGTTACCAATGCTTAATCAGTGAGGCACCTATCTCAGCGATCTGTCTATTTCGTTCATCCATAGT
TGCCTGACTCCCCGTCGTGTAGATAACTACGATACGGGAGGGCTTACCATCTGGCCCCAGTGCTGCAATG
ATACCGCGAGACCCACGCTCACCGGCTCCAGATTTATCAGCAATAAACCAGCCAGCCGGAAGGGCCGAGC
GCAGAAGTGGTCCTGCAACTTTATCCGCCTCCATCCAGTCTATTAATTGTTGCCGGGAAGCTAGAGTAAG
TAGTTCGCCAGTTAATAGTTTGCGCAACGTTGTTGCCATTGCTACAGGCATCGTGGTGTCACGCTCGTCG
TTTGGTATGGCTTCATTCAGCTCCGGTTCCCAACGATCAAGGCGAGTTACATGATCCCCCATGTTGTGCA
AAAAAGCGGTTAGCTCCTTCGGTCCTCCGATCGTTGTCAGAAGTAAGTTGGCCGCAGTGTTATCACTCAT
GGTTATGGCAGCACTGCATAATTCTCTTACTGTCATGCCATCCGTAAGATGCTTTTCTGTGACTGGTGAG
TACTCAACCAAGTCATTCTGAGAATAGTGTATGCGGCGACCGAGTTGCTCTTGCCCGGCGTCAATACGGG
ATAATACCGCGCCACATAGCAGAACTTTAAAAGTGCTCATCATTGGAAAACGTTCTTCGGGGCGAAAACT
CTCAAGGATCTTACCGCTGTTGAGATCCAGTTCGATGTAACCCACTCGTGCACCCAACTGATCTTCAGCA
TCTTTTACTTTCACCAGCGTTTCTGGGTGAGCAAAAACAGGAAGGCAAAATGCCGCAAAAAAGGGAATAA
GGGCGACACGGAAATGTTGAATACTCATACTCTTCCTTTTTCAATATTATTGAAGCATTTATCAGGGTTA
TTGTCTCATGAGCGGATACATATTTGAATGTATTTAGAAAAATAAACAAATAGGGGTTCCGCGCACATTT
CCCCGAAAAGTGCCACCTGACGTC
Features (pLannotate 1.2.2; 24 found; start..end, strand, type, name):
     28..80      -  misc_feature   bom (fragment): basis of mobility region from pBR322
    235..614     +  enhancer       CMV enhancer: human cytomegalovirus immediate early enhancer
    615..818     +  promoter       CMV promoter: human cytomegalovirus (CMV) immediate early promoter
    814..847     +  LTR            5' LTR (truncated) (fragment): truncated 5' long terminal repeat (LTR) from HIV-1
    863..881     +  promoter       T7 promoter: promoter for bacteriophage T7 RNA polymerase
   1040..1060    +  CDS            3xFLAG (fragment): three tandem FLAG® epitope tags
   1073..3703    +  CDS            GRM6: GRM6_HUMAN - Also known as GPRC1F, MGLUR6. Experimental evidence at protein level: Swiss-Prot protein existence level 1. G-protein coupled receptor for glutamate. Ligand binding causes a conformation change that triggers signaling via guanine nucleotide-binding proteins (G proteins) and modulates the activity of down-stream effectors, such as adenylate cyclase. Signaling inhibits adenylate cyclase activity (By similarity). Signaling stimulates TRPM1 channel activity and Ca(2+) uptake. Required for normal vision. From Homo sapiens (Human).
   3716..3796    +  CDS            AVPR2 (fragment): V2R_HUMAN - Also known as ADHR, DIR, DIR3, V2R. Experimental evidence at protein level: Swiss-Prot protein existence level 1. Receptor for arginine vasopressin. The activity of this receptor is mediated by G proteins which activate adenylate cyclase. Involved in renal water reabsorption. From Homo sapiens (Human).
   3824..4437    +  CDS            TetR (fragment): tetracycline repressor TetR; tetR from transposon Tn10; TetR binds to the tetracycline operator tetO to inhibit transcription. This inhibition can be relieved by adding tetracycline or doxycycline.
   4589..4822    +  CDS            VP16 AD: transcriptional activation domain of herpes simplex virus protein VP16 (Triezenberg et al., 1988; Cousens et al., 1989); UL48
   4863..5087    +  polyA_signal   bGH poly(A) signal: bovine growth hormone polyadenylation signal
   5091..5112    +  promoter       SV40 promoter (fragment): SV40 enhancer and early promoter
   5133..5561    +  rep_origin     f1 ori (sequence partly withheld): f1 bacteriophage origin of replication; arrow indicates direction of (+) strand synthesis
   5575..5904    +  promoter       SV40 promoter: SV40 enhancer and early promoter
   5971..6762    +  CDS            neo: KKA2_KLEPN - Also known as kan, nptII. Experimental evidence at protein level: Swiss-Prot protein existence level 1. Resistance to kanamycin, neomycin, paromomycin, ribostamycin, butirosin and gentamicin B. From Klebsiella pneumoniae.
   6786..6944    +  CDS            ble (fragment): BLE_KLEPN - Experimental evidence at protein level: Swiss-Prot protein existence level 1. Binding protein with a strong affinity to the bleomycin family of antibiotics. Binds to CL990; an antimitotic-antibiotic compound. From Klebsiella pneumoniae.
   6939..7060    +  polyA_signal   SV40 poly(A) signal: SV40 polyadenylation signal
   7133..7149    -  protein_bind   lac operator: The lac repressor binds to the lac operator to inhibit transcription in E. coli. This inhibition can be relieved by adding lactose or isopropyl-β-D-thiogalactopyranoside (IPTG). lac repressor encoded by lacI
   7157..7187    -  promoter       lac promoter: promoter for the E. coli lac operon
   7202..7223    -  protein_bind   CAP binding site: CAP binding activates transcription in the presence of cAMP. E. coli catabolite activator protein
   7236..7328    -  CDS            lacI (fragment): lac repressor; lacI; The lac repressor binds to the lac operator to inhibit transcription in E. coli. This inhibition can be relieved by adding lactose or isopropyl-β-D-thiogalactopyranoside (IPTG).
   7511..8099    -  rep_origin     ori: high-copy-number ColE1/pMB1/pBR322/pUC origin of replication
   8270..9130    -  CDS            AmpR: β-lactamase; bla; confers resistance to ampicillin, carbenicillin, and related antibiotics
   9131..9235    -  promoter       AmpR promoter: bla
