[The description below was written by a language model from this plasmid's Addgene catalogue record and pLannotate feature annotations shown in this document.]
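Description:
GRM6-Tango is a mammalian expression plasmid from the PRESTO-Tango collection, built on an "empty Tango" backbone that was itself derived from pcDNA3.1(+). The sequenced record is about 9.3 kb. It is propagated in E. coli through a high-copy ColE1/pUC-type origin with ampicillin resistance (AmpR under its own bla promoter), and it also carries an f1 phage origin. For selection in mammalian cells, an SV40 early promoter drives a neomycin phosphotransferase gene followed by an SV40 polyadenylation signal, conferring G418 resistance.

The payload is a single fusion open reading frame transcribed from the CMV immediate-early enhancer/promoter and terminated by the bGH poly(A) signal; a T7 promoter lies just upstream of the coding region. An N-terminal FLAG epitope supplied by the backbone precedes the human GRM6 coding sequence (metabotropic glutamate receptor 6, 2,631 bp). This is followed by a short fragment of the vasopressin V2 receptor (AVPR2) and then by TetR joined to the VP16 activation domain, which together form the tTA transactivator. In the Tango design, a V2 receptor tail segment is generally used to strengthen arrestin recruitment. Activating the receptor leads to arrestin translocation and release of tTA, which then drives a reporter supplied separately. The feature table does not annotate a protease cleavage site between the V2 fragment and tTA, although an unannotated gap lies there.

The plasmid is intended for parallel screening of ligand activity across the human GPCR repertoire using arrestin-dependent transcriptional output, here for mGlu6. It was produced under a programme targeting understudied druggable proteins. The depositor notes that the site downstream of tTA may be XbaI rather than XhoI.
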