Addgene plasmid #66391: GRM6-Tango
Purpose: Expression of G protein-coupled receptors for PRESTO-Tango: parallel receptorome expression and screening via transcriptional output, with transcriptional activation following arrestin translocation
Depositing lab: Bryan Roth. Depositing organization: University of North Carolina at Chapel Hill. Publication: PRESTO-Tango as an open-source resource for interrogation of the druggable human GPCRome. Kroeze WK, Sassano MF, Huang XP, Lansu K, McCorvy JD, Giguere PM, Sciaky N, Roth BL. Nat Struct Mol Biol. 2015 May;22(5):362-9. doi: 10.1038/nsmb.3014. Epub 2015 Apr 20. PubMed 25895059.
Backbone
  Vector backbone: empty Tango
  Backbone size w/o insert (bp): 6632
  Vector type: Mammalian Expression
  Selectable markers: Neomycin (select with G418)
Growth in bacteria
  Bacterial resistance: Ampicillin, 100 μg/mL
  Growth temperature: 37°C
  Growth strain: DH5alpha
  Copy number: High Copy
Gene/Insert
  Gene/Insert name: GRM6
  Species: H. sapiens (human)
  Insert size (bp): 2631
  Entrez Gene: GRM6 (a.k.a. CSNB1B, GPRC1F, MGLUR6, mGlu6)
  Promoter: CMV
  Tag / fusion protein: FLAG (N terminal on backbone)
  Cloning method: Restriction Enzyme; 5′ cloning site NotI (not destroyed); 3′ cloning site XhoI (unknown if destroyed)
  Sequencing primers: 5′ CMV-F; 3′ Tet-R
Terms and licenses: Academic/Nonprofit Terms; Industry Terms: Not Available to Industry
Depositor comments: Please note: Most of the PRESTO-Tango vectors do not contain the XhoI cut site downstream of the tTA sequence and instead carry an XbaI site. If you need to perform an XhoI digest we recommend sequencing with a forward primer at the C-terminus of tTA to determine which of the two sites is present. Suggested primer: 5-gagctccacttagacggcgagg-3. Original backbone was pcDNA3.1(+). These plasmids were generated as part of the Illuminating the Druggable Genome (IDG) program sponsored by the NIH Common Fund. The goal of this program is to identify, gather, and distribute information and resources for proteins that currently are not well-studied yet belong to commonly drug-targeted protein families: protein kinases, non-olfactory G-protein coupled receptors (GPCRs), and ion channels. The IDG program is designed to develop fundamental research tools for understudied proteins, elucidate their function, and disseminate the IDG-related resources and data to the greater scientific community.
How to cite: GRM6-Tango was a gift from Bryan Roth (Addgene plasmid # 66391 ; http://n2t.net/addgene:66391 ; RRID:Addgene_66391)
