>Addgene plasmid #66391 | GRM6-Tango | depositor partial sequence | sequence record 113395 | empty Tango
GACGGATCGGGAGATCTCCCGATCCCCTATGGTGCACTCTCAGTACAATCTGCTCTGATGCCGCATAGTT
AAGCCAGTATCTGCTCCCTGCTTGTGTGTTGGAGGTCGCTGAGTAGTGCGCGAGCAAAATTTAAGCTACA
ACAAGGCAAGGCTTGACCGACAATTGCATGAAGAATCTGCTTAGGGTTAGGCGTTTTGCGCTGCTTCGCG
ATGTACGGGCCAGATATACGCGTTGACATTGATTATTGACTAGTTATTAATAGTAATCAATTACGGGGTC
ATTAGTTCATAGCCCATATATGGAGTTCCGCGTTACATAACTTACGGTAAATGGCCCGCCTGGCTGACCG
CCCAACGACCCCCGCCCATTGACGTCAATAATGACGTATGTTCCCATAGTAACGCCAATAGGGACTTTCC
ATTGACGTCAATGGGTGGAGTATTTACGGTAAACTGCCCACTTGGCAGTACATCAAGTGTATCATATGCC
AAGTACGCCCCCTATTGACGTCAATGACGGTAAATGGCCCGCCTGGCATTATGCCCAGTACATGACCTTA
TGGGACTTTCCTACTTGGCAGTACATCTACGTATTAGTCATCGCTATTACCATGGTGATGCGGTTTTGGC
AGTACATCAATGGGCGTGGATAGCGGTTTGACTCACGGGGATTTCCAAGTCTCCACCCCATTGACGTCAA
TGGGAGTTTGTTTTGGCACCAAAATCAACGGGACTTTCCAAAATGTCGTAACAACTCCGCCCCATTGACG
CAAATGGGCGGTAGGCGTGTACGGTGGGAGGTCTATATAAGCAGAGCTCTCTGGCTAACTAGAGAACCCA
CTGCTTACTGGCTTATCGAAATTAATACGACTCACTATAGGGAGACCCAAGCTGGCTAGCGTTTAAACTT
AAGCTTGGTACCGAGCTCGGATCCACTAGTCCAGTGTGGTGGAATTCTGCAGATATCCAGCACAGTGGCG
GCCGCGCCACCATGAAGACGATCATCGCCCTGAGCTACATCTTCTGCCTGGTATTCGCCGACTACAAGGA
CGATGATGACGCCAGCATCGATACCGGTGGACGCACCCCACCCAGCCTGGGTCCCCAAGATGAGTCCTGC
ACCACCGCCAGCTCCTCCCTGGCCAAGGACACTTCATCGACCGGTGAGAACCTGTACTTCCAGCTAAGAT
TAGATAAAAGTAAAGTGATTAACAGCGCATTAGAGCTGCTTAATGAGGTCGGAATCGAAGGTTTAACAAC
CCGTAAACTCGCCCAGAAGCTAGGTGTAGAGCAGCCTACATTGTATTGGCATGTAAAAAATAAGCGGGCT
TTGCTCGACGCCTTAGCCATTGAGATGTTAGATAGGCACCATACTCACTTTTGCCCTTTAGAAGGGGAAA
GCTGGCAAGATTTTTTACGTAATAACGCTAAAAGTTTTAGATGTGCTTTACTAAGTCATCGCGATGGAGC
AAAAGTACATTTAGGTACACGGCCTACAGAAAAACAGTATGAAACTCTCGAAAATCAATTAGCCTTTTTA
TGCCAACAAGGTTTTTCACTAGAGAATGCATTATATGCACTCAGCGCTGTGGGGCATTTTACTTTAGGTT
GCGTATTGGAAGATCAAGAGCATCAAGTCGCTAAAGAAGAAAGGGAAACACCTACTACTGATAGTATGCC
GCCATTATTACGACAAGCTATCGAATTATTTGATCACCAAGGTGCAGAGCCAGCCTTCTTATTCGGCCTT
GAATTGATCATATGCGGATTAGAAAAACAACTTAAATGTGAAAGTGGGTCCGCGTACAGCCGCGCGCGTA
CGAAAAACAATTACGGGTCTACCATCGAGGGCCTGCTCGATCTCCCGGACGACGACGCCCCCGAAGAGGC
GGGGCTGGCGGCTCCGCGCCTGTCCTTTCTCCCCGCGGGACACACGCGCAGACTGTCGACGGCCCCCCCG
ACCGATGTCAGCCTGGGGGACGAGCTCCACTTAGACGGCGAGGACGTGGCGATGGCGCATGCCGACGCGC
TAGACGATTTCGATCTGGACATGTTGGGGGACGGGGATTCCCCGGGTCCGGGATTTACCCCCCACGACTC
CGCCCCCTACGGCGCTCTGGATATGGCCGACTTCGAGTTTGAGCAGATGTTTACCGATGCCCTTGGAATT
GACGAGTACGGTGGGTAGCTCGAGTCTAGAGGGCCCGTTTAAACCCGCTGATCAGCCTCGACTGTGCCTT
CTAGTTGCCAGCCATCTGTTGTTTGCCCCTCCCCCGTGCCTTCCTTGACCCTGGAAGGTGCCACTCCCAC
TGTCCTTTCCTAATAAAATGAGGAAATTGCATCGCATTGTCTGAGTAGGTGTCATTCTATTCTGGGGGGT
GGGGTGGGGCAGGACAGCAAGGGGGAGGATTGGGAAGACAATAGCAGGCATGCTGGGGATGCGGTGGGCT
CTATGGCTTCTGAGGCGGAAAGAACCAGCTGGGGCTCTAGGGGGTATCCCC
[124 nt withheld, positions 2502-2625]
C
[91 nt withheld, positions 2627-2717]
A
[49 nt withheld, positions 2719-2767]
CCTTTGACGTTGGAGTCCACGTTCTTT
[37 nt withheld, positions 2795-2831]
ACCCTATCTCGGTCTATTCTTTTGATTTATAAGGGATTTTGCCGATTTCGGCCTATTGGTTAAAAAATGA
GCTGATTTAACAAAAATTTAACGCGAATTAATTCTGTGGAATGTGTGTCAGTTAGGGTGTGGAAAGTCCC
CAGGCTCCCCAGCAGGCAGAAGTATGCAAAGCATGCATCTCAATTAGTCAGCAACCAGGTGTGGAAAGTC
CCCAGGCTCCCCAGCAGGCAGAAGTATGCAAAGCATGCATCTCAATTAGTCAGCAACCATAGTCCCGCCC
CTAACTCCGCCCATCCCGCCCCTAACTCCGCCCAGTTCCGCCCATTCTCCGCCCCATGGCTGACTAATTT
TTTTTATTTATGCAGAGGCCGAGGCCGCCTCTGCCTCTGAGCTATTCCAGAAGTAGTGAGGAGGCTTTTT
TGGAGGCCTAGGCTTTTGCAAAAAGCTCCCGGGAGCTTGTATATCCATTTTCGGATCTGATCAAGAGACA
GGATGAGGATCGTTTCGCATGATTGAACAAGATGGATTGCACGCAGGTTCTCCGGCCGCTTGGGTGGAGA
GGCTATTCGGCTATGACTGGGCACAACAGACAATCGGCTGCTCTGATGCCGCCGTGTTCCGGCTGTCAGC
GCAGGGGCGCCCGGTTCTTTTTGTCAAGACCGACCTGTCCGGTGCCCTGAATGAACTGCAGGACGAGGCA
GCGCGGCTATCGTGGCTGGCCACGACGGGCGTTCCTTGCGCAGCTGTGCTCGACGTTGTCACTGAAGCGG
GAAGGGACTGGCTGCTATTGGGCGAAGTGCCGGGGCAGGATCTCCTGTCATCTCACCTTGCTCCTGCCGA
GAAAGTATCCATCATGGCTGATGCAATGCGGCGGCTGCATACGCTTGATCCGGCTACCTGCCCATTCGAC
CACCAAGCGAAACATCGCATCGAGCGAGCACGTACTCGGATGGAAGCCGGTCTTGTCGATCAGGATGATC
TGGACGAAGAGCATCAGGGGCTCGCGCCAGCCGAACTGTTCGCCAGGCTCAAGGCGCGCATGCCCGACGG
CGAGGATCTCGTCGTGACCCATGGCGATGCCTGCTTGCCGAATATCATGGTGGAAAATGGCCGCTTTTCT
GGATTCATCGACTGTGGCCGGCTGGGTGTGGCGGACCGCTATCAGGACATAGCGTTGGCTACCCGTGATA
TTGCTGAAGAGCTTGGCGGCGAATGGGCTGACCGCTTCCTCGTGCTTTACGGTATCGCCGCTCCCGATTC
GCAGCGCATCGCCTTCTATCGCCTTCTTGACGAGTTCTTCTGAGCGGGACTCTGGGGTTCGAAATGACCG
ACCAAGCGACGCCCAACCTGCCATCACGAGATTTCGATTCCACCGCCGCCTTCTATGAAAGGTTGGGCTT
CGGAATCGTTTTCCGGGACGCCGGCTGGATGATCCTCCAGCGCGGGGATCTCATGCTGGAGTTCTTCGCC
CACCCCAACTTGTTTATTGCAGCTTATAATGGTTACAAATAAAGCAATAGCATCACAAATTTCACAAATA
AAGCATTTTTTTCACTGCATTCTAGTTGTGGTTTGTCCAAACTCATCAATGTATCTTATCATGTCTGTAT
ACCGTCGACCTCTAGCTAGAGCTTGGCGTAATCATGGTCATAGCTGTTTCCTGTGTGAAATTGTTATCCG
CTCACAATTCCACACAACATACGAGCCGGAAGCATAAAGTGTAAAGCCTGGGGTGCCTAATGAGTGAGCT
AACTCACATTAATTGCGTTGCGCTCACTGCCCGCTTTCCAGTCGGGAAACCTGTCGTGCCAGCTGCATTA
ATGAATCGGCCAACGCGCGGGGAGAGGCGGTTTGCGTATTGGGCGCTCTTCCGCTTCCTCGCTCACTGAC
TCGCTGCGCTCGGTCGTTCGGCTGCGGCGAGCGGTATCAGCTCACTCAAAGGCGGTAATACGGTTATCCA
CAGAATCAGGGGATAACGCAGGAAAGAACATGTGAGCAAAAGGCCAGCAAAAGGCCAGGAACCGTAAAAA
GGCCGCGTTGCTGGCGTTTTTCCATAGGCTCCGCCCCCCTGACGAGCATCACAAAAATCGACGCTCAAGT
CAGAGGTGGCGAAACCCGACAGGACTATAAAGATACCAGGCGTTTCCCCCTGGAAGCTCCCTCGTGCGCT
CTCCTGTTCCGACCCTGCCGCTTACCGGATACCTGTCCGCCTTTCTCCCTTCGGGAAGCGTGGCGCTTTC
TCATAGCTCACGCTGTAGGTATCTCAGTTCGGTGTAGGTCGTTCGCTCCAAGCTGGGCTGTGTGCACGAA
CCCCCCGTTCAGCCCGACCGCTGCGCCTTATCCGGTAACTATCGTCTTGAGTCCAACCCGGTAAGACACG
ACTTATCGCCACTGGCAGCAGCCACTGGTAACAGGATTAGCAGAGCGAGGTATGTAGGCGGTGCTACAGA
GTTCTTGAAGTGGTGGCCTAACTACGGCTACACTAGAAGAACAGTATTTGGTATCTGCGCTCTGCTGAAG
CCAGTTACCTTCGGAAAAAGAGTTGGTAGCTCTTGATCCGGCAAACAAACCACCGCTGGTAGCGGTTTTT
TTGTTTGCAAGCAGCAGATTACGCGCAGAAAAAAAGGATCTCAAGAAGATCCTTTGATCTTTTCTACGGG
GTCTGACGCTCAGTGGAACGAAAACTCACGTTAAGGGATTTTGGTCATGAGATTATCAAAAAGGATCTTC
ACCTAGATCCTTTTAAATTAAAAATGAAGTTTTAAATCAATCTAAAGTATATATGAGTAAACTTGGTCTG
ACAGTTACCAATGCTTAATCAGTGAGGCACCTATCTCAGCGATCTGTCTATTTCGTTCATCCATAGTTGC
CTGACTCCCCGTCGTGTAGATAACTACGATACGGGAGGGCTTACCATCTGGCCCCAGTGCTGCAATGATA
CCGCGAGACCCACGCTCACCGGCTCCAGATTTATCAGCAATAAACCAGCCAGCCGGAAGGGCCGAGCGCA
GAAGTGGTCCTGCAACTTTATCCGCCTCCATCCAGTCTATTAATTGTTGCCGGGAAGCTAGAGTAAGTAG
TTCGCCAGTTAATAGTTTGCGCAACGTTGTTGCCATTGCTACAGGCATCGTGGTGTCACGCTCGTCGTTT
GGTATGGCTTCATTCAGCTCCGGTTCCCAACGATCAAGGCGAGTTACATGATCCCCCATGTTGTGCAAAA
AAGCGGTTAGCTCCTTCGGTCCTCCGATCGTTGTCAGAAGTAAGTTGGCCGCAGTGTTATCACTCATGGT
TATGGCAGCACTGCATAATTCTCTTACTGTCATGCCATCCGTAAGATGCTTTTCTGTGACTGGTGAGTAC
TCAACCAAGTCATTCTGAGAATAGTGTATGCGGCGACCGAGTTGCTCTTGCCCGGCGTCAATACGGGATA
ATACCGCGCCACATAGCAGAACTTTAAAAGTGCTCATCATTGGAAAACGTTCTTCGGGGCGAAAACTCTC
AAGGATCTTACCGCTGTTGAGATCCAGTTCGATGTAACCCACTCGTGCACCCAACTGATCTTCAGCATCT
TTTACTTTCACCAGCGTTTCTGGGTGAGCAAAAACAGGAAGGCAAAATGCCGCAAAAAAGGGAATAAGGG
CGACACGGAAATGTTGAATACTCATACTCTTCCTTTTTCAATATTATTGAAGCATTTATCAGGGTTATTG
TCTCATGAGCGGATACATATTTGAATGTATTTAGAAAAATAAACAAATAGGGGTTCCGCGCACATTTCCC
CGAAAAGTGCCACCTGACGTC
