>Addgene plasmid #66391 | GRM6-Tango | depositor partial sequence | sequence record 113396 | GRM6
ATGGCTCGGCCTCGGAGGGCAAGAGAACCCCTGCTGGTGGCCCTTTTGCCTCTGGCTTGGTTGGCGCAAG
CCGGACTCGCCAGGGCCGCTGGAAGCGTCAGGCTGGCTGGAGGCTTGACCCTCGGAGGACTGTTCCCCGT
GCATGCAAGAGGCGCAGCTGGGAGGGCCTGCGGACAGCTGAAAAAGGAACAGGGAGTGCATAGATTGGAG
GCGATGCTGTATGCTCTCGACAGGGTGAATGCCGACCCCGAACTGCTGCCCGGGGTGCGGCTGGGGGCCC
GACTGCTGGATACCTGCAGCCGAGATACTTACGCACTGGAGCAAGCCCTTAGCTTCGTGCAGGCCCTGAT
CAGAGGCAGAGGTGATGGAGACGAGGTGGGAGTTAGATGCCCCGGCGGGGTGCCCCCACTTAGACCTGCT
CCCCCCGAGAGGGTGGTGGCCGTGGTGGGCGCTTCCGCTTCCTCTGTCTCCATTATGGTGGCAAATGTAC
TTCGCCTGTTTGCAATCCCCCAAATTTCCTACGCATCCACGGCCCCCGAATTGTCTGATTCTACTAGGTA
CGACTTCTTCAGTCGAGTGGTACCCCCTGATAGCTACCAGGCACAGGCAATGGTGGATATTGTCAGGGCA
TTGGGGTGGAACTACGTGAGTACTCTGGCCTCTGAGGGCAACTACGGTGAGTCAGGGGTAGAGGCCTTCG
TACAAATTTCACGGGAGGCCGGGGGAGTGTGCATCGCCCAGTCAATCAAGATACCACGAGAGCCCAAACC
AGGAGAGTTCAGCAAAGTGATTCGGCGGCTGATGGAAACCCCTAATGCTCGGGGCATCATCATCTTTGCC
AACGAAGACGATATCCGAAGGGTGCTGGAAGCAGCTCGCCAAGCGAACCTGACCGGCCATTTCCTGTGGG
TTGGATCCGATAGCTGGGGGGCAAAAACAAGTCCAATCTTGTCCTTGGAGGATGTAGCCGTCGGGGCAAT
TACAATCCTCCCGAAGCGAGCAAGTATTGATGGGTTTGATCAGTACTTCATGACCAGGTCCCTTGAAAAT
AATCGCCGCAATATTTGGTTCGCAGAGTTCTGGGAAGAAAATTTTAACTGCAAGCTGACCAGTAGCGGCA
CCCAATCTGATGACAGTACCAGAAAATGCACCGGCGAGGAACGGATTGGACGAGATTCTACCTACGAGCA
AGAGGGCAAGGTCCAGTTCGTGATCGACGCCGTGTACGCTATAGCTCACGCCCTGCACAGCATGCATCAG
GCACTGTGCCCCGGACACACCGGCCTTTGTCCAGCCATGGAGCCCACTGATGGGCGGATGCTCCTGCAGT
ATATTAGAGCTGTGCGATTCAACGGCTCCGCGGGAACCCCAGTGATGTTCAACGAAAATGGGGATGCCCC
TGGAAGGTACGATATCTTTCAGTATCAGGCCACCAATGGATCCGCCTCCAGCGGGGGATATCAGGCGGTG
GGGCAATGGGCCGAGACGCTCCGCCTCGATGTGGAGGCATTGCAGTGGAGTGGCGATCCCCACGAGGTGC
CTAGCAGCTTGTGTTCATTGCCTTGTGGGCCAGGCGAACGCAAAAAGATGGTAAAAGGGGTCCCTTGCTG
CTGGCACTGCGAAGCTTGTGATGGGTACAGATTCCAAGTGGACGAGTTTACATGCGAAGCATGTCCAGGC
GACATGCGCCCGACTCCAAACCACACCGGCTGTCGGCCTACGCCTGTGGTTAGACTGTCATGGAGTTCCC
CCTGGGCAGCTCCTCCACTTCTGCTTGCGGTATTGGGGATTGTGGCCACGACGACGGTGGTTGCAACTTT
CGTCCGCTATAACAACACACCGATCGTGAGAGCCTCCGGCCGCGAACTGTCATACGTTTTGCTTACTGGA
ATATTCTTGATCTACGCTATTACCTTTCTGATGGTGGCCGAACCAGGAGCCGCCGTGTGTGCCGCTAGAC
GACTGTTTCTCGGCTTGGGAACCACACTGAGCTACTCAGCCCTGCTCACCAAGACTAACAGAATATACAG
AATCTTCGAACAGGGAAAGCGCTCAGTAACACCACCACCCTTTATCAGCCCCACTAGCCAGCTGGTCATT
ACTTTTAGTTTGACCTCATTGCAAGTGGTCGGAATGATTGCTTGGCTGGGTGCTAGACCACCGCACAGCG
TCATTGACTATGAAGAGCAACGAACAGTGGATCCCGAGCAGGCGCGGGGGGTCCTGAAGTGTGACATGAG
CGACCTTTCTCTCATAGGTTGCCTCGGCTATAGCCTGCTCTTGATGGTCACTTGCACCGTCTATGCCATC
AAGGCTAGGGGCGTTCCAGAGACATTCAATGAAGCCAAGCCCATTGGCTTCACCATGTATACCACATGCA
TTATTTGGCTGGCATTCGTTCCAATCTTTTTTGGGACCGCCCAGTCCGCCGAGAAGATCTACATCCAGAC
TACCACTCTCACCGTGAGCTTGTCCCTCAGTGCCTCCGTATCACTTGGGATGCTCTATGTGCCCAAGACG
TATGTTATTTTGTTCCACCCAGAGCAGAACGTGCAGAAGAGAAAACGCTCCCTGAAAGCCACCTCAACGG
TCGCCGCGCCTCCTAAAGGAGAAGATGCCGAGGCCCACAAA
