>Addgene plasmid #66391 | GRM6-Tango | addgene partial sequence | sequence record 120037 | CMV-F 5'-CGCAAATGGGCGGTAGGCGTG-3'
CTCTCTGGCTACTAGAGAACCCACTGCCTTACTGGCTTATCGAAATTAATACGACTCACTATAGGGAGAC
CCAAGCTGGCTAGCGTTTAAACTTAAGCTTGGTACCGAGCTCGGATCCACTAGTCCAGTGTGGTGGAATT
CTGCAGATATCCAGCACAGTGGCGGCCGCGCCACCATGAAGACGATCATCGCCCTGAGCTACATCTTCTG
CCTGGTATTCGCCGACTACAAGGACGATGATGACGCCAGCATCGATATGGCTCGGCCTCGGAGGGCAAGA
GAACCCCTGCTGGTGGCCCTTTTGCCTCTGGCTTGGTTGGCGCAAGCCGGACTCGCCAGGGCCGCTGGAA
GCGTCAGGCTGGCTGGAGGCTTGACCCTCGGAGGACTGTTCCCCGTGCATGCAAGAGGCGCAGCTGGGAG
GGCCTGCGGACAGCTGAAAAAGGAACAGGGAGTGCATAGATTGGAGGCGATGCTGTATGCTCTCGACAGG
GTGAATGCCGACCCCGAACTGCTGCCCGGGGTGCGGCTGGGGGCCCGACTGCTGGATACCTGCAGCCGAG
ATACTTACGCACTGGAGCAAGCCCTTAGCTTCGTGCAGGCCCTGATCAGAGGCAGAGGTGATGGAGACGA
GGTGGGAGTTAGATGCCCCGGCGGGGTGCCCCCACTTAGACCTGCTCCCCCCGAGAGGGTGGTGGCCGTG
GTGGGCGCTTCCGCTTCCTCTGTCTCCATTATGGTGGCAAATGTACTTCGCCTGTTTGCAATCCCCCAAA
TTTCCTACGCATCCACGGCCCCCGAATTGTCTGATTCTACTAGGTACGACTTCTTCAGTCGAGTGGTACC
CCCTGATAGCTAC
