>Addgene plasmid #66391 | GRM6-Tango | addgene partial sequence | sequence record 120039 | Tet-R 5'-GGCGAGTTTACGGGTTGTTA-3'
GCTCTATGCGCTGTTATCACTTTACTTTTATCTAATCTTAGCTGGAAGTACAGGTTCTCACCGGTCGATG
AAGTGTCCTTGGCCAGGGAGGAGCTGGCGGTGGTGCAGGACTCATCTTGGGGACCCAGGCTGGGTGGGGT
GCGTCCACCGGTATCGATTTTGTGGGCCTCGGCATCTTCTCCTTTAGGAGGCGCGGCGACCGTTGAGGTG
GCTTTCAGGGAGCGTTTTCTCTTCTGCACGTTCTGCTCTGGGTGGAACAAAATAACATACGTCTTGGGCA
CATAGAGCATCCCAAGTGATACGGAGGCACTGAGGGACAAGCTCACGGTGAGAGTGGTAGTCTGGATGTA
GATCTTCTCGGCGGACTGGGCGGTCCCAAAAAAGATTGGAACGAATGCCAGCCAAATAATGCATGTGGTA
TACATGGTGAAGCCAATGGGCTTGGCTTCATTGAATGTCTCTGGAACGCCCCTAGCCTTGATGGCATAGA
CGGTGCAAGTGACCATCAAGAGCAGGCTATAGCCGAGGCAACCTATGAGAGAAAGGTCGCTCATGTCACA
CTTCAGGACCCCCCGCGCCTGCTCGGGATCCACTGTTCGTTGCTCTTCATAGTCAATGACGCTGTGCGGT
GGTCTAGCACCCAGCCAAGCAATCATTCCGACCACTTGCAATGAGGTCAAACTAAAAGTAATGACCAGCT
GGCTAGTGGGGCTGATAAAGGGTGGTGGTGTTACTGAGCGCTTTCCCTGTTCGAAGATTCTGTATATTCT
GTTAGTCTTGGTGAGCAGGGCTGAGTAGCTCAGTGTGGTTCCCAAGCCGAGAAACAGTCGTCTAGCGGCA
CACACGGCGGCTCCTGGTTCGG
